Addgene plasmid #13712: pB-actin E6 E7
Depositing lab: Karl Munger. Depositing organization: National Cancer Institute (NCI). Publication: The E6 and E7 genes of the human papillomavirus type 16 together are necessary and sufficient for transformation of primary human keratinocytes. Münger K, Phelps WC, Bubb V, Howley PM, Schlegel R. J Virol. 1989 Oct . 63(10):4417-21. PubMed 2476573.
Backbone
  Vector backbone: pB-actin
  Backbone size w/o insert (bp): 7500
  Vector type: Mammalian Expression
Growth in bacteria
  Bacterial resistance: Ampicillin, 100 μg/mL
  Growth temperature: 37°C
  Growth strain: DH5alpha
  Copy number: Low Copy
Gene/Insert
  Cloning method: Restriction Enzyme; 5′ cloning site Sal 1 (not destroyed); 3′ cloning site HindIII (not destroyed)
  Sequencing primers: 5′ n/a
Terms and licenses: Academic/Nonprofit Terms; Industry Terms: Not Available to Industry
How to cite: pB-actin E6 E7 was a gift from Karl Munger (Addgene plasmid # 13712 ; http://n2t.net/addgene:13712 ; RRID:Addgene_13712)
