[The description below was written by a language model from this plasmid's Addgene catalogue record and pLannotate feature annotations shown in this document.]
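Description:
pB-actin E6 E7 is a mammalian expression plasmid built on the pB-actin backbone (listed as about 7.5 kb without insert; the full sequenced record is 8,876 nt). It is propagated in E. coli under ampicillin selection. The annotation shows a β-lactamase gene with its own promoter, a ColE1/pMB1-type origin of replication, and remnants typical of a pBR322-derived vector: a fragment of the bom mobility region and a fragment of the tet promoter. The catalogue lists the plasmid as low copy. No mammalian selection marker is annotated or recorded.

The payload is the early-region segment of human papillomavirus type 16 encoding the two viral oncoproteins. The E6 open reading frame is followed almost immediately by the E7 open reading frame on the same strand, as in the viral genome. The segment was cloned between SalI and HindIII sites, both retained, and is flanked by pUC-type polylinker fragments. E6 recruits the E6-AP ubiquitin ligase to drive p53 degradation. E7 releases E2F from the retinoblastoma protein and pushes cells into S phase.

The backbone name suggests that a β-actin promoter drives expression, but neither the catalogue fields nor the feature table identifies a promoter or polyadenylation signal. The short fragment matches to human genes (MKNK1, C8orf44, C16orf89, FKBP) are probably incidental similarities within unannotated genomic or regulatory sequence rather than functional parts. The associated publication examined E6 and E7 together in the transformation of primary human keratinocytes, so the construct is suited to co-expressing both oncoproteins in immortalisation and transformation studies.
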