Features (pLannotate 1.2.2; 13 found; start..end, strand, type, name):
   1386..1403    -  misc_feature   MCS (fragment): pUC18/19 multiple cloning site
   1408..1881    +  CDS            E6 (sequence withheld): VE6_HPV16 - Experimental evidence at protein level: Swiss-Prot protein existence level 1. Plays a major role in the induction and maintenance of cellular transformation. Acts mainly as an oncoprotein by stimulating the destruction of many host cell key regulatory proteins. E6 associates with host UBE3A/E6-AP ubiquitin-protein ligase, and inactivates tumor suppressors TP53 and TP73 by targeting them to the 26S proteasome for degradation. In turn, DNA damage and chromosomal instabilities increase and lead to cell proliferation and cancer development. The complex E6/E6AP targets several other sub
   1887..2180    +  CDS            E7: VE7_HPV16 - Experimental evidence at protein level: Swiss-Prot protein existence level 1. Plays a role in viral genome replication by driving entry of quiescent cells into the cell cycle. Stimulation of progression from G1 to S phase allows the virus to efficiently use the cellular DNA replicating machinery to achieve viral genome replication. E7 protein has both transforming and trans-activating activities. Induces the disassembly of the E2F1 transcription factor from RB1, with subsequent transcriptional activation of E2F1-regulated S-phase genes. Interferes with host histone deacetylation me
   2217..2234    -  misc_feature   MCS (fragment): pUC18/19 multiple cloning site
   2254..2277    +  promoter       tet promoter (fragment): E. coli promoter for tetracycline efflux protein gene
   3554..3661    +  CDS            MKNK1 (fragment): MKNK1_HUMAN - Also known as MNK1. Experimental evidence at protein level: Swiss-Prot protein existence level 1. May play a role in the response to environmental stress and cytokines. Appears to regulate translation by phosphorylating EIF4E, thus increasing the affinity of this protein for the 7-methylguanosine- containing mRNA cap. From Homo sapiens (Human).
   3831..3882    +  misc_feature   bom (fragment): basis of mobility region from pBR322
   4068..4656    -  rep_origin     ori: high-copy-number ColE1/pMB1/pBR322/pUC origin of replication
   4827..5687    -  CDS            AmpR: β-lactamase; bla; confers resistance to ampicillin, carbenicillin, and related antibiotics
   5688..5792    -  promoter       AmpR promoter: bla
   6238..6306    +  CDS            C8orf44 (fragment): CH044_HUMAN - Experimental evidence at transcript level: Swiss-Prot protein existence level 2. From Homo sapiens (Human).
   6314..6454    -  CDS            C16orf89 (fragment): CP089_HUMAN - Experimental evidence at protein level: Swiss-Prot protein existence level 1. From Homo sapiens (Human).
   7133..7149    +  CDS            FKBP (fragment): human FK506-binding protein FKBP12 synthetic gene with alternative codons
>Addgene plasmid #13712 | pB-actin E6 E7 | addgene full sequence | sequence record 274507 | Addgene NGS Result
CTGCAGGAGCGTACAGAACCCAGGGCCCTGGCACCCGTGCAGACCCTGGCCCACCCCACCTGGGCGCTCA
GTGCCCAAGAGATGTCCACACCTAGGATGTCCCGCGGTGGGTGGGGGGCCCGAGAGACGGGCAGGCCGGG
GGCAGGCCTGGCCATGCGGGGCCGAACCGGGCACTGCCCAGCGTGGGGCGCGGGGGCCACGGCGCGCGCC
CCCAGCCCCCGGGCCCAGCACCCCAAGGCGGCCAACGCCAAAACTCTCCCTCCTCCTCTTCCTCAATCTC
GCTCTCGCTCTTTTTTTTTTTCGCAAAAGGAGGGGAGAGGGGGTAAAAAAATGCTGCACTGTGCGGCGAA
GCCGGTGAGTGAGCGGCGCGGGGCCAATCAGCGTGCGCCGTTCCGAAAGTTGCCTTTTATGGCTCGAGCG
GCCGCGGCGGCGCCCTATAAAACCCAGCGGCGCGACGCGCCACCACCGCCGAGACCGCGTCCGCCCCGCG
AGCACAGAGCCTCGCCTTTGCCGATCCGCCGCCCGTCCACACCCGCCGCCAGGTAAGCCCGGCCAGCCGA
CCGGGGCATGCGGCCGCGGCCCCTTCGCCCGTGCAGAGCCGCCGTCTGGGCCGCAGCGGGGGGCGCATGG
GGGGGGAACCGGACCGCCGTGGGGGGCGCGGGAGAAGCCCCTGGGCCTCCGGAGATGGGGGACACCCCAC
GCCAGTTCGGAGGCGCGAGGCCGCGCTCGGGAGGCGCGCTCCGGGGGTGCCGCTCTCGGGGCGGGGGCAA
CCGGCGGGGTCTTTGTCTGAGCCGGGCTCTTGCCAATGGGGATCGCAGGGTGGGCGCGGCGTAGCCCCCG
CCAGGCCCGGTGGGGGCTGGGGCGCCATTGCGCGTGCGCGCTGGTCCTTTGGGCGCTAACTGCGTGCGCG
CTGGGAATTGGCGCTAATTGCGCGTGCGCGCTGGGACTCAAGGCGCTAATTGCGCGTGCGTTCTGGGGCC
CGGGGTGCCGCGGCCTGGGCTGGGGCGAAGGCGGGCTCGGCCGGAAGGGGTGGGGTCGCCGCGGCTCCCG
GGCGCTTGCGCGCACTTCCTGCCCGAGCCGCTGGCCGCCCGAGGGTGTGGCCGCTGCGTGCGCGCGCGCC
GACCCGGCGCTGTTTGAACCGGGCGGAGGCGGGGCTGGCGCCCGGTTGGGAGGGGGTTGGGGCCTGGCTT
CCTGCCGCGCGCCGCGGGGACGCCTCCGACCAGTGTTTGCCTTTTATGGTAATAACGCGGCCGGCCCGGC
TTCCTTTGTCCCCAATCTGGGCGCGCGCCGGCGCCCCCTGGCGGCCTAAGGACTCGGCGCGCCGGAAGTG
GCCAGGGCGGGGGCGACTTCGGCTCACAGCGCGCCCGGCTATTCTCGCAGGATCAGTCGACTCTAGAGGA
TCCTTTT
[474 nt withheld, positions 1408-1881]
TAATCATGCATGGAGATACACCTACATTGCATGAATATATGTTAGATTTGCAACCAGAGACAACTGATCT
CTACTGTTATGAGCAATTAAATGACAGCTCAGAGGAGGAGGATGAAATAGATGGTCCAGCTGGACAAGCA
GAACCGGACAGAGCCCATTACAATATTGTAACCTTTTGTTGCAAGTGTGACTCTACGCTTCGGTTGTGCG
TACAAAGCACACACGTAGACATTCGTACTTTGGAAGACCTGTTAATGGGCACACTAGGAATTGTGTGCCC
CATCTGTTCTCAGAAACCATAATCTACCATGGCTGATCCTGCAGGTACCGGATCCGGTACCGAGCTCGAA
TTCAAGCTTGGAATTCTCATGTTTGACAGCTTATCATCGATAAGCTACTCAGGATTTAAAAACTGGAACG
GTGAAGGTGACAGCAGTCGGTTGGAGCGAGCATCCCCCAAAGTTCACAATGTGGCCGAGGACTTTGATTG
CACATTGTTGTTTTTTTAATAGTCATTCCAAATATGAGATGCATTGTTACAGGAAGTCCCTTGCCATCCT
AAAAGCCACCCCACTTCTCTCTAAGGAGAATGGCCCAGTCCTCTCCCAAGTCCACACAGGGGAGGTGATA
GCATTGCTTTCGTGTAAATTATGTAATGCAAAATTTTTTTAATCTTCGCCTTAATACTTTTTTATTTTGT
TTTATTTTGAATGATGAGCCTTCGTGCCCCCCCTTCCCCCTTTTTTGTCCCCCAACTTGAGATGTATGAA
GGCTTTTGGTCTCCCTGGGAGTGGGTGGAGGCAGCCAGGGCTTACCTGTACACTGACTTGAGACCAGTTG
AATAAAAGTGCACACCTTAAAAATGAGGCCAAGTGTGACTTTGTGGTGTGGCTGGGTTGGGGGCAGCAGA
GGGTGAACCCTGCAGGAGGGTGAACCCTGCAAAAGGGTGGGGCAGTGGGGGCCAACTTGTCCTCACCCAG
AGTGCAGGTGTGTGGAGATCCCTCCTGCCTTGACATTGAGCAGCCTTAGAGGGTGGGGGAGGCTCAGGGG
TCAGGTCTCTGTTCCTGCTTATTGGGGAGTTCCTGGCCTGGCCCTTCTATGTCTCCCCAGGTACCCCAGT
TTTTCTGGGTTCACCCAGAGTGCAGATGCTTGAGGAGGTGGGAAGGGACTATTTGGGGGTGTCTGGCTCA
GGTGCCATGCCTCACTGGGGCTGGTTGGCACCTGCATTTCCTGGGAGTGGGGCTGTCTCAGGGTAGCTGG
GCACGGTGTTCCCTTGAGTGGGGGTGTAGTGAGTGTTCCTAGCTGCCACGCCTTTGCCTTCACCTATGGG
ATCGTGGCTGTCAGCCTTGAGGGTCAGCCTGGCCCAGGCTCCCATAGGCTTAGGAGAGGCCGCAATTCCT
ACCTGTTCATCCAGACAGAGGGGGACCTGGAATCAAAGTCAAGTTGGGGTGGGGGGTCCATGGGGCCATA
TCTGGCCTGCAGACAGCTCTGGTTAGCTATGGGCTGAGGTCTGGATTCTGCCTTGTGACTGGAGACTGGG
CGCCATCCCGTGGCCTCTGAGGGCCCAGTTTGTTCGTGACCCATGCTGCAGAGGGAGATACCCAGGCTCC
TGGACCTCAGGGCCTGCCTGGCACTGCAGGCCAGGTTCTCTTTTTATTTCTGAGACGGGGTCTTGTGTTG
CCCAGGCTGGAGTGTAATGGCACAACCATGGCTCACTGCAGCCTCAACTTTGGGCTCAAGCAATTCTCCT
GCCTCAGCCTCCCAAGTAGCTGAAACTACACAGGCATGCCCCAGCACGCCCAGCTAGTTGCAGGTCAGAT
TCTCATTGTTCTACAGGGCCCTGAGTTAAATACTCTCGCAAGAAGAAACCAAGCCTGGCCTGCCTTCCCT
CTGCTAGAAGCTGTGATTGACACCAGCAGAGAATGAAGGAAGAAAAGGGGGTGAGGATCTATGCGGTGTG
AAATACCGCACAGATGCGTAAGGAGAAAATACCGCATCAGGCGCTCTTCCGCTTCCTCGCTCACTGACTC
GCTGCGCTCGGTCGTTCGGCTGCGGCGAGCGGTATCAGCTCACTCAAAGGCGGTAATACGGTTATCCACA
GAATCAGGGGATAACGCAGGAAAGAACATGTGAGCAAAAGGCCAGCAAAAGGCCAGGAACCGTAAAAAGG
CCGCGTTGCTGGCGTTTTTCCATAGGCTCCGCCCCCCTGACGAGCATCACAAAAATCGACGCTCAAGTCA
GAGGTGGCGAAACCCGACAGGACTATAAAGATACCAGGCGTTTCCCCCTGGAAGCTCCCTCGTGCGCTCT
CCTGTTCCGACCCTGCCGCTTACCGGATACCTGTCCGCCTTTCTCCCTTCGGGAAGCGTGGCGCTTTCTC
ATAGCTCACGCTGTAGGTATCTCAGTTCGGTGTAGGTCGTTCGCTCCAAGCTGGGCTGTGTGCACGAACC
CCCCGTTCAGCCCGACCGCTGCGCCTTATCCGGTAACTATCGTCTTGAGTCCAACCCGGTAAGACACGAC
TTATCGCCACTGGCAGCAGCCACTGGTAACAGGATTAGCAGAGCGAGGTATGTAGGCGGTGCTACAGAGT
TCTTGAAGTGGTGGCCTAACTACGGCTACACTAGAAGGACAGTATTTGGTATCTGCGCTCTGCTGAAGCC
AGTTACCTTCGGAAAAAGAGTTGGTAGCTCTTGATCCGGCAAACAAACCACCGCTGGTAGCGGTGGTTTT
TTTGTTTGCAAGCAGCAGATTACGCGCAGAAAAAAAGGATCTCAAGAAGATCCTTTGATCTTTTCTACGG
GGTCTGACGCTCAGTGGAACGAAAACTCACGTTAAGGGATTTTGGTCATGAGATTATCAAAAAGGATCTT
CACCTAGATCCTTTTAAATTAAAAATGAAGTTTTAAATCAATCTAAAGTATATATGAGTAAACTTGGTCT
GACAGTTACCAATGCTTAATCAGTGAGGCACCTATCTCAGCGATCTGTCTATTTCGTTCATCCATAGTTG
CCTGACTCCCCGTCGTGTAGATAACTACGATACGGGAGGGCTTACCATCTGGCCCCAGTGCTGCAATGAT
ACCGCGAGACCCACGCTCACCGGCTCCAGATTTATCAGCAATAAACCAGCCAGCCGGAAGGGCCGAGCGC
AGAAGTGGTCCTGCAACTTTATCCGCCTCCATCCAGTCTATTAATTGTTGCCGGGAAGCTAGAGTAAGTA
GTTCGCCAGTTAATAGTTTGCGCAACGTTGTTGCCATTGCTGCAGGCATCGTGGTGTCACGCTCGTCGTT
TGGTATGGCTTCATTCAGCTCCGGTTCCCAACGATCAAGGCGAGTTACATGATCCCCCATGTTGTGCAAA
AAAGCGGTTAGCTCCTTCGGTCCTCCGATCGTTGTCAGAAGTAAGTTGGCCGCAGTGTTATCACTCATGG
TTATGGCAGCACTGCATAATTCTCTTACTGTCATGCCATCCGTAAGATGCTTTTCTGTGACTGGTGAGTA
CTCAACCAAGTCATTCTGAGAATAGTGTATGCGGCGACCGAGTTGCTCTTGCCCGGCGTCAACACGGGAT
AATACCGCGCCACATAGCAGAACTTTAAAAGTGCTCATCATTGGAAAACGTTCTTCGGGGCGAAAACTCT
CAAGGATCTTACCGCTGTTGAGATCCAGTTCGATGTAACCCACTCGTGCACCCAACTGATCTTCAGCATC
TTTTACTTTCACCAGCGTTTCTGGGTGAGCAAAAACAGGAAGGCAAAATGCCGCAAAAAAGGGAATAAGG
GCGACACGGAAATGTTGAATACTCATACTCTTCCTTTTTCAATATTATTGAAGCATTTATCAGGGTTATT
GTCTCATGAGCGGATACATATTTGAATGTATTTAGAAAAATAAACAAATAGGGGTTCCGCGCACATTTCC
CCGAAAAGTGCCACCTGACGTCTAAGAAACCATTATTATCATGACATTAACCTATAAAAATAGGCGTATC
ACGAGGCCCTTTCTTATCATCGAATTCCGACTTTCAAACAGCCTTTGGACTCAGGCCTTGGGGACATTCC
AGGGGACCCTTTACCAGGGAGGGGCAGTGTGAGGCAGGAGGCAGGGCTGCCGCCTCAGGGACCCTGAGCC
TAGAGTCCTTCCCACCGCATTTGGGGACTTGAGCACTTCACCAGTCCTGACTCAGTTTCCTAGTCTGTGA
ATGGGGGTGTGTCTCCTGGAATGTTGCCCCCCCTCATTCATTCATTCTCCTCTCACTGAGCACCTACCGT
GTTCAGGGTCCCTGTCCTCCTAGAGCTAACTCAAGTCTTGGAGGGAAGCTCTGTCTCAGTTCCTTCCTCT
ACAAAATGGAGCTTGAGGACGGGCACGGTGGCTCATGCCTGTAATCCCAGGACTTTGGGAGGCTGAGGTG
GGAGGATCGCTTGAGCCCCCCGGAGCTGGAGACCAGCCTGGGCAACATGGTGAGAAGCCATACCTCTACA
GATAATTTAAAAATTAGCCAGGCTTGGAAGTGTGTGCCTATAGTCCCAGCTACTCGTGAAGGCTTTGAGC
CCAGGAGGTCGAGGCTGCAGTGAGCTGTGATCGCACTCCAGCCTGGGCATCACAGCAAGACCTTGTATCA
AAAATAGTAATAATAATAAAAAGGAGGTTGGATTCCCTCCTGGCAGGATAGGGAGGGCGCTGCAGTGCCC
AGGGCAAGGTGGCTGGGTGGTTGTTTTGCGGGAGGGCCAAGGAGTGGTCCCTGGGTCTGCGCTGTAAGAG
TTGGTTGCCTGGAGGCCTTGCAGGGTGGGGGTGTCACCAAAGCAAAGGCTTGGAGGGGAAAAAACAAAAG
TCCCAGCCAGGCAGGTGGAGTCCCCTTGGCTGAGTTCAACCGAGGGTTCTCCGGGGGCTGCGTGCGTGCC
CCAGTGACAGCTCCGAAAGCTCCCTTACAGGGCAAAGTTCCCAAGCACAGAAGAGAACCTGTTCACTTCT
CCCCTGCTCGGCCCGCCCCCTGGCCAGGCACCTCTACTTCCTCTTTTCCTGCTCCGCTGCTTGCTTTCTC
TCTTCAGCTCCTCCCTGCCCCTCACCCCAGGCTGCTCGGCCACCTCCAACCTGCCACCTGAGGACACCCA
GGCAGTCACTCATTCAACAGCGAGGAGCCCTGGGGTGGGTGTAGTGGGAAGGAGTGGGGGTGACGGAGAC
CCTGGGAGGGCTCGCAGCCTGGTGGCTGAGGCCCAGTTCTAAATGCCAGCTGCAAGCCTTGGTCTGAGGT
AGGGAGGAAGGCGTGGCTGCAGAGGCTAAAACGCTTCCCCAAAGAGGGGCTTTCTGGGATGGGACTTGAA
GGGTGCATAGGAGAGCACTAGGAAGTGGCCGCTGCAGACAGAGGGAACCACAAGCCAGGAGGACAGGCCA
GGAATGCTGCAGCCCGGGGCGGGGTGGGGCTGGAGCTCCTGTCTCTTGGCCAGCTGAATGGAGGCCCAGC
GGCAACACAGGTCCTGCCTGGGGATCAGGTCTGCTCTGCACCCCACCTTGCTGCCTGGAGCCGCCCACCT
GACAACCTCTCATCCCTGCTCTGTAGATCCGGTCCCATCCCCACTGCCCACCCCACCCCCCCAGCACTCC
ACCCAGTTCAACGTTCCACGAACCCCCAGAACCAGCCCTCATCAACAGGCAGCAAGAAGGGCCCCCCGCC
CATCGCCCCACAACGCCAGCCGGGTGAACTGTAGCGTTGGCAGGTCCTGAGGCAGCTGGCAAGACGCCTG
CAGCTGAAAGATACAAGGCCAGGGACAGGACAGTCCCATCCCCAGGAGGCAGGGAGTATACAGGCTGGGG
AAGTTTGCCCTTGCGTGGGGTGGTGATGGAGGAGGCTCAGCAAGTCTTCTGGACTGTGAACCTGTGTCTG
CCACTGTGTGCTGGGTGGTGGTCATCTTTCCCACCAGGCTGTGGCCTCTGCAACCTTCAAGGGAGGAGCA
GGTCCCATTGGCTGAGCACAGCCTTGTACCGTGAACTGGAACAAGCAGCCTCCTTCCTGGCCACAGGTTC
CATGTCCTTATATGGACTCATCTTTGCCTATTGCGACACACACTCAATGAACACCTACTACGCGCTGCAA
AGAGCCCCGCAGGCCTGAGGTGCCCCCACCTCACCACTCTTCCTATTTTTGTGTAAAAATCCAGCTTCTT
GTCACCACCTCCAAGGAGGGGGAGGAGGAGGAAGGCAGGTTCCTCTAGGCTGAGCCGAATGCCCCTCTGT
GGTCCCACGCCACTGATCGCTGCATGCCCACCACCTGGGTACACACAGTCTGTGATTCCCGGAGCAGAAC
GGACCCTGCCCACCCGGTCTTGTGTGCTACTCAGTGGACAGACCCAAGGCAAGAAAGGGTGACAAGGACA
GGGTCTTCCCAGGCTGGCTTTGAGTTCCTAGCACCGCCCCGCCCCCAATCCTCTGTGGCACATGGAGTCT
TGGTCCCCAGAGTCCCCCAGCGGCCTCCAGATGGTCTGGGAGGGCAGTTCAGCTGTGGCTGCGCATAGCA
GACATACAACGGACGGTGGGCCCAGACCCAGGCTGTGTAGACCCAGCCCCCCCGCCCCGCAGTGCCTAGG
TCACCCACTAACGCCCCAGGCCTGGTCTTGGCTGGGCGTGACTGTTACCCTCAAAAGCAGGCAGCTCCAG
GGTAAAAGGTGCCCTGCCCTGTAGAGCCCACCTTCCTTCCCAGGGCTGCGGCTGGGTAGGTTTGTAGCCT
TCATCACGGGCCACCTCCAGCCACTGGACCGCTGGCCCCTGCCCTGTCCTGGGGAGTGTGGTCCTGCGAC
TTCTAAGTGGCCGCAAGCCACCTGACTCCCCCAACACCACACTCTACCTCTCAAGCCCAGGTCTCTCCCT
AGTGACCCACCCAGCACATTTAGCTAGCTGAGCCCCACAGCCAGAGGTCCTCAGGCCCTGCTTTCAGGGC
AGTTGCTCTGAAGTCGGCAAGGGGGAGTGACTGCCTGGCCACTCCATGCCCTCCAAGAGCTCCTT
