>Addgene plasmid #13712 | pB-actin E6 E7 | addgene partial sequence | sequence record 51336 | HPV-E7 5'-CAGCTCAGAGGAGGAGGATG-3'
CGGACAGAGCCCATTACAATATTGTAACCTTTTGTTGCAAGTGTGACTCTACGCTTCGGTTGTGCGTACA
AAGCACACACGTAGACATTCGTACTTTGGAAGACCTGTTAATGGGCACACTAGGAATTGTGTGCCCCATC
TGTTCTCAGAAACCATAATCTACCATGGCTGATCCTGCAGGTACCGGATCCGGTACCGAGCTCGAATTCA
AGCTTGGAATTCTCATGTTTGACAGCTTATCATCGATAAGCTACTCAGGATTTAAAAACTGGAACGGTGA
AGGTGACAGCAGTCGGTTGGAGCGAGCATCCCCCAAAGTTCACAATGTGGCCGAGGACTTTGATTGCACA
TTGTTGTTTTTTTAATAGTCATTCCAAATATGAGATGCATTGTTACAGGAAGTCCCTTGCCATCCTAAAA
GCCACCCCACTTCTCTCTAAGGAGAATGGCCCAGTCCTCTCCCAAGTCCACACAGGGGAGGTGATAGCAT
TGCTTTCGTGTAAATTATGTAATGCAAAATTTTTTTAATCTTCGCCTTAATACTTTTTTATTTTGTTTTA
TTTTGAATGATGAGCCTTCGTGCCCCCCCTTCCCCCTTTTTTGTCCCCCAACTTGAGATGTATGAAGGCT
TTTGGTCTCCCTGGGAGTGGGTGGAGGCAGCCAGGGCTTACCTGTACACTGACT
