>Addgene plasmid #13712 | pB-actin E6 E7 | addgene partial sequence | sequence record 51401 | pB-actin-3 5'-TCG GCC ACA TTG TGA ACT-3'
AATCCTGAGTAGCTTATCGATGATAAGCTGTCAAACATGAGAATTCCAAGCTTGAATTCGAGCTCGGTAC
CGGATCCGGTACCTGCAGGATCAGCCATGGTAGATTATGGTTTCTGAGAACAGATGGGGCACACAATTCC
TAGTGTGCCCATTAACAGGTCTTCCAAAGTACGAATGTCTACGTGTGTGCTTTGTACGCACAACCGAAGC
GTAGAGTCACACTTGCAACAAAAGGTTACAATATTGTAATGGGCTCTGTCCGGTTCTGCTTGTCCAGCTG
GACCATCTATTTCATCCTCCTCCTCTGAGCTGTCATTTAATTGCTCATAACAGTAGAGATCAGTTGTCTC
TGGTTGCAAATCTAACATATATTCATGCAATGTAGGTGTATCTCCATGCATGATTA
[305 nt withheld, positions 407-711]
